>Addgene plasmid #206357 | AAV-RedO-shHsp90ab1 (#a) | addgene full sequence | sequence record 466942 | Addgene NGS Result
CATCCCACCCCCTCACCCCCTCGTTCTTCATATCCTTCTCTAGTGCTCCCTCCACTTTCATCCACCCTTC
TGCAAGAGTGTGGGACCACAAATGAGTTTTCACCTGGCCTGGGGACACACGTGCCCCCACAGGTGCTGAG
TGACTTTCTAGGACAGTAATCTGCTTTAGGCTAAAATGGGACTTGATCTTCTGTTAGCCCTAATCATCAA
TTAGCAGAGCCGGTGAAGGTGCAGAACCTACCGCCTTTCCAGGCCTCCTCCCACCTCTGCCACCTCCACT
CTCCTTCCTGGGATGTGGGGGCTGGCACACGTGTGGCCCAGGGCATTGGTGGGATTGCACTGAGCTGGGT
CATTAGCGTAATCCTGGACAAGGGCAGACAGGGCGAGCGGAGGGCCAGCTCCGGGGCTCAGGCAAGGCTG
GGGGCTTCCCCCAGACACCCCACTCCTCCTCTGCTGGACCCCCACTTCATAGGGCACTTCGTGTTCTCAA
AGGGCTTCCAAATAGCATGGTGGCCTTGGATGCCCAGGGAAGCCTCAGAGTTGCTTATCTCCCTCTAGAC
AGAAGGGGAATCTCGGTCAAGAGGGAGAGGTCGCCCTGTTCAAGGCCACCCAGCCAGCTCATGGCGGTAA
TGGGACAAGGCTGGCCAGCCATCCCACCCTCAGAAGGGACCCGGTGGGGCAGGTGATCTCAGAGGAGGCT
CACTTCTGGGTCTCACATTCTTGGATCCGGTTCCAGGCCTCGGCCCTAAATAGTCTCCCTGGGCTTTCAA
GAGAACCACATGAGAAAGGAGGATTCGGGCTCTGAGCAGTTTCACCACCCACCCCCCAGTCTGCAAATCC
TGACCCGTGGGTCCACCTGCCCCAAAGGCGGACGCAGGACAGTAGAAGGGAACAGAGAACACATAAACAC
AGAGAGGGCCACAGCGGCTCCCACAGTCACCGCCACCTTCCTGGCGGGGATGGGTGGGGCGTCTGAGTTT
GGTTCCCAGCAAATCCCTCTGAGCCGCCCTTGCGGGCTCGCCTCAGGAGCAGGGGAGCAAGAGGTGGGAG
GAGGAGGTCTAAGTCCCAGGCCCAATTAAGAGATCAGGTAGTGTAGGGTTTGGGAGCTTTTAAGGTGAAG
AGGCCCGGGCTGATCCCACAGGCCAGTATAAAGCGCCGTGACCCTCAGGTGATGCGCCAGGGCCGGCTGC
CGTCGGGGACAGGGCTTTCCATAGCGATCCGGCATCTACCGCATGATTAAACTCAAGAGGTTTAATCATG
CGGTAGATGCTTTTTTGGAATTCGCGGCCCTAGCTTGGATCCAATCAACCTCTGGATTACAAAATTTGTG
AAAGATTGACTGGTATTCTTAACTATGTTGCTCCTTTTACGCTATGTGGATACGCTGCTTTAATGCCTTT
GTATCATGCTATTGCTTCCCGTATGGCTTTCATTTTCTCCTCCTTGTATAAATCCTGGTTGCTGTCTCTT
TATGAGGAGTTGTGGCCCGTTGTCAGGCAACGTGGCGTGGTGTGCACTGTGTTTGCTGACGCAACCCCCA
CTGGTTGGGGCATTGCCACCACCTGTCAGCTCCTTTCCGGGACTTTCGCTTTCCCCCTCCCTATTGCCAC
GGCGGAACTCATCGCCGCCTGCCTTGCCCGCTGCTGGACAGGGGCTCGGCTGTTGGGCACTGACAATTCC
GTGGTGTTGTCGGGGAAATCATCGTCCTTTCCTTGGCTGCTCGCCTGTGTTGCCACCTGGATTCTGCGCG
GGACGTCCTTCTGCTACGTCCCTTCGGCCCTCAATCCAGCGGACCTTCCTTCCCGCGGCCTGCTGCCGGC
TCTGCGGCCTCTTCCGCGTCTTCGAGATCTGCCTCGACTGTGCCTTCTAGTTGCCAGCCATCTGTTGTTT
GCCCCTCCCCCGTGCCTTCCTTGACCCTGGAAGGTGCCACTCCCACTGTCCTTTCCTAATAAAATGAGGA
AATTGCATCGCATTGTCTGAGTAGGTGTCATTCTATTCTGGGGGGTGGGGTGGGGCAGGACAGCAAGGGG
GAGGATTGGGAAGACAATAGCAGGCATGCTGGGGACTCGAGTTAAGGGCGAATTCCCGATAAGGATCTTC
CTAGAGCATGGCTACGTAGATAAGTAGCATGGCGGGTTAATCATTAACTACAAGGAACCCCTAGTGATGG
AGTTGGCCACTCCCTCTCTGCGCGCTCGCTCGCTCACTGAGGCCGGGCGACCAAAGGTCGCCCGACGCCC
GGGCTTTGCCCGGGCGGCCTCAGTGAGCGAGCGAGCGCGCAGCCTTAATTAACCTAATTCACTGGCCGTC
GTTTTACAACGTCGTGACTGGGAAAACCCTGGCGTTACCCAACTTAATCGCCTTGCAGCACATCCCCCTT
TCGCCAGCTGGCGTAATAGCGAAGAGGCCCGCACCGATCGCCCTTCCCAACAGTTGCGCAGCCTGAATGG
CGAATGGG
[124 nt withheld, positions 2459-2582]
C
[91 nt withheld, positions 2584-2674]
A
[49 nt withheld, positions 2676-2724]
CCTTTGACGTTGGAGTCCACGTTCTTT
[37 nt withheld, positions 2752-2788]
ACCCTATCTCGGTCTATTCTTTTGATTTATAAGGGATTTTGCCGATTTCGGCCTATTGGTTAAAAAATGA
GCTGATTTAACAAAAATTTAACGCGAATTTTAACAAAATATTAACGCTTACAATTTAGGTGGCACTTTTC
GGGGAAATGTGCGCGGAACCCCTATTTGTTTATTTTTCTAAATACATTCAAATATGTATCCGCTCATGAG
ACAATAACCCTGATAAATGCTTCAATAATATTGAAAAAGGAAGAGTATGAGTATTCAACATTTCCGTGTC
GCCCTTATTCCCTTTTTTGCGGCATTTTGCCTTCCTGTTTTTGCTCACCCAGAAACGCTGGTGAAAGTAA
AAGATGCTGAAGATCAGTTGGGTGCACGAGTGGGTTACATCGAACTGGATCTCAACAGCGGTAAGATCCT
TGAGAGTTTTCGCCCCGAAGAACGTTTTCCAATGATGAGCACTTTTAAAGTTCTGCTATGTGGCGCGGTA
TTATCCCGTATTGACGCCGGGCAAGAGCAACTCGGTCGCCGCATACACTATTCTCAGAATGACTTGGTTG
AGTACTCACCAGTCACAGAAAAGCATCTTACGGATGGCATGACAGTAAGAGAATTATGCAGTGCTGCCAT
AACCATGAGTGATAACACTGCGGCCAACTTACTTCTGACAACGATCGGAGGACCGAAGGAGCTAACCGCT
TTTTTGCACAACATGGGGGATCATGTAACTCGCCTTGATCGTTGGGAACCGGAGCTGAATGAAGCCATAC
CAAACGACGAGCGTGACACCACGATGCCTGTAGCAATGGCAACAACGTTGCGCAAACTATTAACTGGCGA
ACTACTTACTCTAGCTTCCCGGCAACAATTAATAGACTGGATGGAGGCGGATAAAGTTGCAGGACCACTT
CTGCGCTCGGCCCTTCCGGCTGGCTGGTTTATTGCTGATAAATCTGGAGCCGGTGAGCGTGGGTCTCGCG
GTATCATTGCAGCACTGGGGCCAGATGGTAAGCCCTCCCGTATCGTAGTTATCTACACGACGGGGAGTCA
GGCAACTATGGATGAACGAAATAGACAGATCGCTGAGATAGGTGCCTCACTGATTAAGCATTGGTAACTG
TCAGACCAAGTTTACTCATATATACTTTAGATTGATTTAAAACTTCATTTTTAATTTAAAAGGATCTAGG
TGAAGATCCTTTTTGATAATCTCATGACCAAAATCCCTTAACGTGAGTTTTCGTTCCACTGAGCGTCAGA
CCCCGTAGAAAAGATCAAAGGATCTTCTTGAGATCCTTTTTTTCTGCGCGTAATCTGCTGCTTGCAAACA
AAAAAACCACCGCTACCAGCGGTGGTTTGTTTGCCGGATCAAGAGCTACCAACTCTTTTTCCGAAGGTAA
CTGGCTTCAGCAGAGCGCAGATACCAAATACTGTTCTTCTAGTGTAGCCGTAGTTAGGCCACCACTTCAA
GAACTCTGTAGCACCGCCTACATACCTCGCTCTGCTAATCCTGTTACCAGTGGCTGCTGCCAGTGGCGAT
AAGTCGTGTCTTACCGGGTTGGACTCAAGACGATAGTTACCGGATAAGGCGCAGCGGTCGGGCTGAACGG
GGGGTTCGTGCACACAGCCCAGCTTGGAGCGAACGACCTACACCGAACTGAGATACCTACAGCGTGAGCT
ATGAGAAAGCGCCACGCTTCCCGAAGGGAGAAAGGCGGACAGGTATCCGGTAAGCGGCAGGGTCGGAACA
GGAGAGCGCACGAGGGAGCTTCCAGGGGGAAACGCCTGGTATCTTTATAGTCCTGTCGGGTTTCGCCACC
TCTGACTTGAGCGTCGATTTTTGTGATGCTCGTCAGGGGGGCGGAGCCTATGGAAAAACGCCAGCAACGC
GGCCTTTTTACGGTTCCTGGCCTTTTGCTGGCCTTTTGCTCACATGTTCTTTCCTGCGTTATCCCCTGAT
TCTGTGGATAACCGTATTACCGCCTTTGAGTGAGCTGATACCGCTCGCCGCAGCCGAACGACCGAGCGCA
GCGAGTCAGTGAGCGAGGAAGCGGAAGAGCGCCCAATACGCAAACCGCCTCTCCCCGCGCGTTGGCCGAT
TCATTAATGCAGCTGGCACGACAGGTTTCCCGACTGGAAAGCGGGCAGTGAGCGCAACGCAATTAATGTG
AGTTAGCTCACTCATTAGGCACCCCAGGCTTTACACTTTATGCTTCCGGCTCGTATGTTGTGTGGAATTG
TGAGCGGATAACAATTTCACACAGGAAACAGCTATGACCATGATTACGCCAGATTTAATTAAGGCCTTAA
TTAGGCTGCGCGCTCGCTCGCTCACTGAGGCCGCCCGGGCAAAGCCCGGGCGTCGGGCGACCTTTGGTCG
CCCGGCCTCAGTGAGCGAGCGAGCGCGCAGAGAGGGAGTGGCCAACTCCATCACTAGGGGTTCCTTGTAG
TTAATGATTAACCCGCCATGCTACTTATCTACGTAGCCATGCTCTAGGAAGATCGGAATTCGCCCTTAAG
CTAGCCTACAGCAGCCAGGGTGAGATTATGAGGCTGAGCTGAGAATATCAAGACTGTACCGAGTAGGGGG
CCTTGGCAAGTGTGGAGAGCCCGGCAGCTGGGGCAGAGGGCGGAGTACGGTGTGCGTTTACGGACCTCTT
CAAACGAGGTAGGAAGGTCAGAAGTCAAAAAGGGAACAAATGATGTTTAACCACACAAAAATGAAAATCC
AATGGTTGGATATCCATTCCAAATACACAAAGGCAACGGATAAGTGATCCGGGCCAGGCACAGAAGGCCA
TGCACCCGTAGGATTGCACTCAGAGCTCCCAAATGCATAGGAATAGAAGGGTGGGTGCAGGAGGCTGAGG
GGTGGGGAAAGGGCATGGGTGTTTCATGAGGACAGAGCTTCCGTTTCATGCAATGAAAAGAGTTTGGAGA
CGGATGGTGGTGACTGGACTATACACTTACACACGGTAGCGATGGTACACTTTGTATTATGTATATTTTA
CCACGATCTTTTTAAAGTGTCAAAGGCAAATGGCCAAATGGTTCCTTGTCCTATAGCTGTAGCAGCCATC
GGCTGTTAGTGACAAAGCCCCTGAGTCAAGATGACAGCAGCCCCCATAACTCCTAATCGGCTCTCCCGCG
TGGAGTCATTTAGGAGTAGTCGCATTAGAGACAAGTCCAACATCTAATCTTCCACCCTGGCCAGGGCCCC
AGCTGGCAGCGAGGGTGGGAGACTCCGGGCAGAGCAGAGGGCGCTGACATTGGGGCCCGGCCTGGCTTGG
GTCCCTCTGGCCTTTCCCCAGGGGCCCTCTTTCCTTGGGGCTTTCTTGGGCCGCCACTGCTCCCGCTCCT
CTCCCCC
Features (pLannotate 1.2.2; 13 found; start..end, strand, type, name):
   1303..1844    +  misc_feature   WPRE (fragment): woodchuck hepatitis virus posttranscriptional regulatory element
   1858..2065    +  polyA_signal   bGH poly(A) signal: bovine growth hormone polyadenylation signal
   2153..2283    +  repeat_region  AAV2 ITR (fragment): inverted terminal repeat of adeno-associated virus serotype 2 inverted
   2297..2454    +  CDS            lacZα (fragment): LacZα fragment of β-galactosidase; lacZ fragment
   2459..2887    +  rep_origin     f1 ori (sequence partly withheld): f1 bacteriophage origin of replication; arrow indicates direction of (+) strand synthesis
   2940..3044    +  promoter       AmpR promoter: bla
   3045..3905    +  CDS            AmpR: β-lactamase; bla; confers resistance to ampicillin, carbenicillin, and related antibiotics
   4076..4664    +  rep_origin     ori: high-copy-number ColE1/pMB1/pBR322/pUC origin of replication
   4847..4939    +  CDS            lacI (fragment): lac repressor; lacI; The lac repressor binds to the lac operator to inhibit transcription in E. coli. This inhibition can be relieved by adding lactose or isopropyl-β-D-thiogalactopyranoside (IPTG).
   4952..4973    +  protein_bind   CAP binding site: CAP binding activates transcription in the presence of cAMP. E. coli catabolite activator protein
   4988..5018    +  promoter       lac promoter: promoter for the E. coli lac operon
   5026..5042    +  protein_bind   lac operator: The lac repressor binds to the lac operator to inhibit transcription in E. coli. This inhibition can be relieved by adding lactose or isopropyl-β-D-thiogalactopyranoside (IPTG). lac repressor encoded by lacI
   5103..5233    -  repeat_region  AAV2 ITR (fragment): inverted terminal repeat of adeno-associated virus serotype 2 inverted
