[The description below was written by a language model from this plasmid's Addgene catalogue record and pLannotate feature annotations shown in this document.]
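Description:
AAV-RedO-shHsp90ab1 (#a) is an AAV transfer plasmid built on the pAAV-RedO-WPRE-bGH backbone and designed to knock down mouse Hsp90ab1 in photoreceptors. It is maintained in E. coli through a high-copy ColE1/pUC-type origin and selected with ampicillin via the β-lactamase gene. An f1 phage origin and remnants of a lac cloning region (lacZα and lacI fragments, CAP site, lac promoter and operator) are carried over from the parental cloning vector and play no role in the payload. The record lists a recombination-deficient strain as the growth host, which fits the need to keep the repeat-rich AAV ITRs intact.

The two AAV2 inverted terminal repeats, both annotated as fragments, flank the region that is packaged into recombinant AAV particles when replication and capsid functions are supplied in trans. According to the catalogue fields, expression within this region is driven by the human red opsin promoter, a Pol II promoter, rather than by a typical Pol III shRNA promoter. The insert, placed by Gibson assembly, is shRNA "#a" against Hsp90ab1. Downstream lie a WPRE (annotated as a fragment), which enhances transcript stability and export, and the bovine growth hormone polyadenylation signal.

The feature table does not annotate the promoter or the hairpin, leaving the stretch between the upstream ITR and the WPRE unlabelled. The exact context of the shRNA, such as any microRNA-like scaffold or co-expressed reporter, therefore cannot be determined from the record. The associated work concerns cone survival in a mouse model of retinitis pigmentosa, so the construct is suited to testing how loss of HSP90AB1 affects photoreceptors in vivo after AAV delivery.
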