Addgene plasmid #206357: (#a)
Purpose: AAV plasmid expressing HSP90AB1 shRNA in photoreceptors
Depositing lab: Connie Cepko. Depositing organization: Harvard Medical School. Publication: Txnip deletions and missense alleles prolong the survival of cones in a retinitis pigmentosa mouse model. Xue Y, Zhou Y, Cepko CL. Elife. 2024 May 10;12:RP90749. doi: 10.7554/eLife.90749. PubMed 38727583.
Backbone
  Vector backbone: pAAV-RedO-WPRE-bGH
  Vector type: AAV
Growth in bacteria
  Bacterial resistance: Ampicillin, 100 μg/mL
  Growth temperature: 37°C
  Growth strain: NEB Stable
  Copy number: Unknown
Gene/Insert
  Gene/Insert name: shRNA #a of Hsp90ab1
  gRNA/shRNA sequence: 5′- GCATCTACCGCATGATTAAAC-3′
  Species: M. musculus (mouse)
  Promoter: human red opsin
  Cloning method: Gibson Cloning
  Sequencing primers: 5′ gacagggctttccatagcgatccgGCATCTACCGCATG; 3′ ccagaggttgattggatccaAAGCTAGGGCCGCGAATTC
Terms and licenses: Academic/Nonprofit Terms; Industry Terms: Not Available to Industry
How to cite: AAV-RedO-shHsp90ab1 (#a) was a gift from Connie Cepko (Addgene plasmid # 206357 ; http://n2t.net/addgene:206357 ; RRID:Addgene_206357)
